Addgene plasmid #85564: sgEGFR(A)
Purpose: Expresses sgRNA targeting human EGFR around codon T790
Depositing lab: Luca Grumolato. Depositing organization: INSERM U982, Génomique fonctionnelle et physiopathologie neuronale et neuroendocrine. Publication: CRISPR-Barcoding for Intratumor Genetic Heterogeneity Modeling and Functional Analysis of Oncogenic Driver Mutations. Guernet A, Mungamuri SK, Cartier D, Sachidanandam R, Jayaprakash A, Adriouch S, Vezain M, Charbonnier F, Rohkin G, Coutant S, Yao S, Ainani H, Alexandre D, Tournier I, Boyer O, Aaronson SA, Anouar Y, Grumolato L. Mol Cell. 2016 Aug 4;63(3):526-38. doi: 10.1016/j.molcel.2016.06.017. Epub 2016 Jul 21. PubMed 27453044.
Backbone
  Vector backbone: pSpCas9(BB)-2A-Puro (PX459)
  Backbone manufacturer: Feng Zhang
  Total vector size (bp): 9200
  Modifications to backbone: Insertion of a sgRNA sequence targeting EGFR
  Vector type: Mammalian Expression
  Selectable markers: Puromycin
Growth in bacteria
  Bacterial resistance: Ampicillin, 100 μg/mL
  Growth temperature: 37°C
  Growth strain: DH5alpha
  Copy number: Unknown
Gene/Insert
  Gene/Insert name: epidermal growth factor receptor
  gRNA/shRNA sequence: CTGCGTGATGAGCTGCACGG
  Species: H. sapiens (human)
  Entrez Gene: EGFR (a.k.a. ERBB, ERBB1, ERRP, HER1, NISBD2, NNCIS, PIG61, mENA)
  Cloning method: Restriction Enzyme; 5′ cloning site BbsI (destroyed during cloning); 3′ cloning site BbsI (destroyed during cloning)
  Sequencing primers: 5′ GAGGGCCTATTTCCCATGATTCC
Terms and licenses: Academic/Nonprofit Terms; Industry Terms: Not Available to Industry
How to cite: sgEGFR(A) was a gift from Luca Grumolato (Addgene plasmid # 85564 ; http://n2t.net/addgene:85564 ; RRID:Addgene_85564)
