[The description below was written by a language model from this plasmid's Addgene catalogue record.]
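Description:
sgEGFR(A) is a mammalian expression plasmid of about 9.2 kb built on the pSpCas9(BB)-2A-Puro (PX459) backbone, an all-in-one CRISPR vector that supplies both the guide RNA and the nuclease from a single plasmid. It is propagated in E. coli under ampicillin selection, and transfected mammalian cells can be enriched with puromycin. The only stated modification to the backbone is the insertion of a guide sequence directed against human EGFR (epidermal growth factor receptor), positioned around codon T790. The guide was cloned between the two BbsI sites of the backbone, both of which were destroyed in the process, as is usual for this type IIS cloning scheme.

No feature table accompanies the record, so the individual elements are not itemised. As generally understood for the PX459 design, the guide is placed in front of the sgRNA scaffold under a U6 RNA polymerase III promoter, while a separate cassette expresses Streptococcus pyogenes Cas9 joined through a 2A self-cleaving peptide to the puromycin resistance gene, so that drug-resistant cells are also those producing the nuclease. The bacterial origin of replication and copy number are not specified.

The plasmid is used to introduce a Cas9 cut in EGFR near T790, a residue known for the T790M change associated with resistance to EGFR inhibitors. The associated publication concerns CRISPR-barcoding, an approach for modelling intratumour genetic heterogeneity and analysing oncogenic driver mutations. This suggests the cut serves to edit this locus, although the record describes no repair template. The "(A)" in the name may indicate one of several guides for the locus, but the record does not say so.
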