>Addgene plasmid #85564 | sgEGFR(A) | depositor partial sequence | sequence record 165770 | U6-Fwd, covering sgRNA target sequence
ACGCCTGTTAGAGAGATAATTGGAATTAATTTGACTGTAAACACAAAGATATTAGTACAAAATACGTGAC
GTAGAAAGTAATAATTTCTTGGGTAGTTTGCAGTTTTAAAATTATGTTTTAAAATGGACTATCATATGCT
TACCGTAACTTGAAAGTATTTCGATTTCTTGGCTTTATATATCTTGTGGAAAGGACGAAACACCGCTGCG
TGATGAGCTGCACGGGTTTTAGAGCTAGAAATAGCAAGTTAAAATAAGGCTAGTCCGTTATCAACTTGAA
AAAGTGGCACCGAGTCGGTGCTTTTTTGTTTTAGAGCTAGAAATAGCAAGTTAAAATAAGGCTAGTCCGT
TTTTAGCGCGTGCGCCAATTCTGCAGACAAATGGCTCTAGAGGTACCCGTTACATAACTTACGGTAAATG
GCCCGCCTGGCTGACCGCCCAACGACCCCCGCCCATTGACGTCAATAGTAACGCCAATAGGGACTTTCCA
TTGACGTCAATGGGTGGAGTATTTACGGTAAACTGCCCACTTGGCAGTACATCAAGTGTATCATATGCCA
AGTACGCCCCCTATTGACGTCAATGACGGTAAATGGCCCGCCTGGCATTGTGCCCAGTACATGACCTTAT
GGGACTTTCCTACTTGGCAGTACATCTACGTATTAGTCATCGCTATTACCATGGTCGAGGTGAGCCCCAC
GTTCTGCTTCACTCTCCCCATCTCCCCCCCCTCCCCACCCCCAATTTTGTATTTATTTATTTTTTAATT
