>Addgene plasmid #85564 | sgEGFR(A) | addgene partial sequence | sequence record 171518 | Addgene Partial NGS Result
CGGGAGTCGCTGCGCGCTGCCTTCGCCCCGTGCCCCGCTCCGCCGCCGCCTCGCGCCGCCCGCCCCGGCT
CTGACTGACCGCGTTACTCCCACAGGTGAGCGGGCGGGACGGCCCTTCTCCTCCGGGCTGTAATTAGCTG
AGCAAGAGGTAAGGGTTTAAGGGATGGTTGGTTGGTGGGGTATTAATGTTTAATTACCTGGAGCACCTGC
CTGAAATCACTTTTTTTCAGGTTGGACCGGTGCCACCATGGACTATAAGGACCACGACGGAGACTACAAG
GATCATGATATTGATTACAAAGACGATGACGATAAGATGGCCCCAAAGAAGAAGCGGAAGGTCGGTATCC
ACGGAGTCCCAGCAGCCGACAAGAAGTACAGCATCGGCCTGGACATCGGCACCAACTCTGTGGGCTGGGC
CGTGATCACCGACGAGTACAAGGTGCCCAGCAAGAAATTCAAGGTGCTGGGCAACACCGACCGGCACAGC
ATCAAGAAGAACCTGATCGGAGCCCTGCTGTTCGACAGCGGCGAAACAGCCGAGGCCACCCGGCTGAAGA
GAACCGCCAGAAGAAGATACACCAGACGGAAGAACCGGATCTGCTATCTGCAAGAGATCTTCAGCAACGA
GATGGCCAAGGTGGACGACAGCTTCTTCCACAGACTGGAAGAGTCCTTCCTGGTGGAAGAGGATAAGAAG
CACGAGCGGCACCCCATCTTCGGCAACATCGTGGACGAGGTGGCCTACCACGAGAAGTACCCCACCATCT
ACCACCTGAGAAAGAAACTGGTGGACAGCACCGACAAGGCCGACCTGCGGCTGATCTATCTGGCCCTGGC
CCACATGATCAAGTTCCGGGGCCACTTCCTGATCGAGGGCGACCTGAACCCCGACAACAGCGACGTGGAC
AAGCTGTTCATCCAGCTGGTGCAGACCTACAACCAGCTGTTCGAGGAAAACCCCATCAACGCCAGCGGCG
TGGACGCCAAGGCCATCCTGTCTGCCAGACTGAGCAAGAGCAGACGGCTGGAAAATCTGATCGCCCAGCT
GCCCGGCGAGAAGAAGAATGGCCTGTTCGGAAACCTGATTGCCCTGAGCCTGGGCCTGACCCCCAACTTC
AAGAGCAACTTCGACCTGGCCGAGGATGCCAAACTGCAGCTGAGCAAGGACACCTACGACGACGACCTGG
ACAACCTGCTGGCCCAGATCGGCGACCAGTACGCCGACCTGTTTCTGGCCGCCAAGAACCTGTCCGACGC
CATCCTGCTGAGCGACATCCTGAGAGTGAACACCGAGATCACCAAGGCCCCCCTGAGCGCCTCTATGATC
AAGAGATACGACGAGCACCACCAGGACCTGACCCTGCTGAAAGCTCTCGTGCGGCAGCAGCTGCCTGAGA
AGTACAAAGAGATTTTCTTCGACCAGAGCAAGAACGGCTACGCCGGCTACATTGACGGCGGAGCCAGCCA
GGAAGAGTTCTACAAGTTCATCAAGCCCATCCTGGAAAAGATGGACGGCACCGAGGAACTGCTCGTGAAG
CTGAACAGAGAGGACCTGCTGCGGAAGCAGCGGACCTTCGACAACGGCAGCATCCCCCACCAGATCCACC
TGGGAGAGCTGCACGCCATTCTGCGGCGGCAGGAAGATTTTTACCCATTCCTGAAGGACAACCGGGAAAA
GATCGAGAAGATCCTGACCTTCCGCATCCCCTACTACGTGGGCCCTCTGGCCAGGGGAAACAGCAGATTC
GCCTGGATGACCAGAAAGAGCGAGGAAACCATCACCCCCTGGAACTTCGAGGAAGTGGTGGACAAGGGCG
CTTCCGCCCAGAGCTTCATCGAGCGGATGACCAACTTCGATAAGAACCTGCCCAACGAGAAGGTGCTGCC
CAAGCACAGCCTGCTGTACGAGTACTTCACCGTGTATAACGAGCTGACCAAAGTGAAATACGTGACCGAG
GGAATGAGAAAGCCCGCCTTCCTGAGCGGCGAGCAGAAAAAGGCCATCGTGGACCTGCTGTTCAAGACCA
ACCGGAAAGTGACCGTGAAGCAGCTGAAAGAGGACTACTTCAAGAAAATCGAGTGCTTCGACTCCGTGGA
AATCTCCGGCGTGGAAGATCGGTTCAACGCCTCCCTGGGCACATACCACGATCTGCTGAAAATTATCAAG
GACAAGGACTTCCTGGACAATGAGGAAAACGAGGACATTCTGGAAGATATCGTGCTGACCCTGACACTGT
TTGAGGACAGAGAGATGATCGAGGAACGGCTGAAAACCTATGCCCACCTGTTCGACGACAAAGTGATGAA
GCAGCTGAAGCGGCGGAGATACACCGGCTGGGGCAGGCTGAGCCGGAAGCTGATCAACGGCATCCGGGAC
AAGCAGTCCGGCAAGACAATCCTGGATTTCCTGAAGTCCGACGGCTTCGCCAACAGAAACTTCATGCAGC
TGATCCACGACGACAGCCTGACCTTTAAAGAGGACATCCAGAAAGCCCAGGTGTCCGGCCAGGGCGATAG
CCTGCACGAGCACATTGCCAATCTGGCCGGCAGCCCCGCCATTAAGAAGGGCATCCTGCAGACAGTGAAG
GTGGTGGACGAGCTCGTGAAAGTGATGGGCCGGCACAAGCCCGAGAACATCGTGATCGAAATGGCCAGAG
AGAACCAGACCACCCAGAAGGGACAGAAGAACAGCCGCGAGAGAATGAAGCGGATCGAAGAGGGCATCAA
AGAGCTGGGCAGCCAGATCCTGAAAGAACACCCCGTGGAAAACACCCAGCTGCAGAACGAGAAGCTGTAC
CTGTACTACCTGCAGAATGGGCGGGATATGTACGTGGACCAGGAACTGGACATCAACCGGCTGTCCGACT
ACGATGTGGACCATATCGTGCCTCAGAGCTTTCTGAAGGACGACTCCATCGACAACAAGGTGCTGACCAG
AAGCGACAAGAACCGGGGCAAGAGCGACAACGTGCCCTCCGAAGAGGTCGTGAAGAAGATGAAGAACTAC
TGGCGGCAGCTGCTGAACGCCAAGCTGATTACCCAGAGAAAGTTCGACAATCTGACCAAGGCCGAGAGAG
GCGGCCTGAGCGAACTGGATAAGGCCGGCTTCATCAAGAGACAGCTGGTGGAAACCCGGCAGATCACAAA
GCACGTGGCACAGATCCTGGACTCCCGGATGAACACTAAGTACGACGAGAATGACAAGCTGATCCGGGAA
GTGAAAGTGATCACCCTGAAGTCCAAGCTGGTGTCCGATTTCCGGAAGGATTTCCAGTTTTACAAAGTGC
GCGAGATCAACAACTACCACCACGCCCACGACGCCTACCTGAACGCCGTCGTGGGAACCGCCCTGATCAA
AAAGTACCCTAAGCTGGAAAGCGAGTTCGTGTACGGCGACTACAAGGTGTACGACGTGCGGAAGATGATC
GCCAAGAGCGAGCAGGAAATCGGCAAGGCTACCGCCAAGTACTTCTTCTACAGCAACATCATGAACTTTT
TCAAGACCGAGATTACCCTGGCCAACGGCGAGATCCGGAAGCGGCCTCTGATCGAGACAAACGGCGAAAC
CGGGGAGATCGTGTGGGATAAGGGCCGGGATTTTGCCACCGTGCGGAAAGTGCTGAGCATGCCCCAAGTG
AATATCGTGAAAAAGACCGAGGTGCAGACAGGCGGCTTCAGCAAAGAGTCTATCCTGCCCAAGAGGAACA
GCGATAAGCTGATCGCCAGAAAGAAGGACTGGGACCCTAAGAAGTACGGCGGCTTCGACAGCCCCACCGT
GGCCTATTCTGTGCTGGTGGTGGCCAAAGTGGAAAAGGGCAAGTCCAAGAAACTGAAGAGTGTGAAAGAG
CTGCTGGGGATCACCATCATGGAAAGAAGCAGCTTCGAGAAGAATCCCATCGACTTTCTGGAAGCCAAGG
GCTACAAAGAAGTGAAAAAGGACCTGATCATCAAGCTGCCTAAGTACTCCCTGTTCGAGCTGGAAAACGG
CCGGAAGAGAATGCTGGCCTCTGCCGGCGAACTGCAGAAGGGAAACGAACTGGCCCTGCCCTCCAAATAT
GTGAACTTCCTGTACCTGGCCAGCCACTATGAGAAGCTGAAGGGCTCCCCCGAGGATAATGAGCAGAAAC
AGCTGTTTGTGGAACAGCACAAGCACTACCTGGACGAGATCATCGAGCAGATCAGCGAGTTCTCCAAGAG
AGTGATCCTGGCCGACGCTAATCTGGACAAAGTGCTGTCCGCCTACAACAAGCACCGGGATAAGCCCATC
AGAGAGCAGGCCGAGAATATCATCCACCTGTTTACCCTGACCAATCTGGGAGCCCCTGCCGCCTTCAAGT
ACTTTGACACCACCATCGACCGGAAGAGGTACACCAGCACCAAAGAGGTGCTGGACGCCACCCTGATCCA
CCAGAGCATCACCGGCCTGTACGAGACACGGATCGACCTGTCTCAGCTGGGAGGCGACAAAAGGCCGGCG
GCCACGAAAAAGGCCGGCCAGGCAAAAAAGAAAAAGGAATTCGGCAGTGGAGAGGGCAGAGGAAGTCTGC
TAACATGCGGTGACGTCGAGGAGAATCCTGGCCCAATGACCGAGTACAAGCCCACGGTGCGCCTCGCCAC
CCGCGACGACGTCCCCAGGGCCGTACGCACCCTCGCCGCCGCGTTCGCCGACTACCCCGCCACGCGCCAC
ACCGTCGATCCGGACCGCCACATCGAGCGGGTCACCGAGCTGCAAGAACTCTTCCTCACGCGCGTCGGGC
TCGACATCGGCAAGGTGTGGGTCGCGGACGACGGCGCCGCGGTGGCGGTCTGGACCACGCCGGAGAGCGT
CGAAGCGGGGGCGGTGTTCGCCGAGATCGGCCCGCGCATGGCCGAGTTGAGCGGTTCCCGGCTGGCCGCG
CAGCAACAGATGGAAGGCCTCCTGGCGCCGCACCGGCCCAAGGAGCCCGCGTGGTTCCTGGCCACCGTCG
GCGTCTCGCCCGACCACCAGGGCAAGGGTCTGGGCAGCGCCGTCGTGCTCCCCGGAGTGGAGGCGGCCGA
GCGCGCCGGGGTGCCCGCCTTCCTGGAGACCTCCGCGCCCCACAACCTCCCCTTCTACGAGCGGCTCGGC
TTCACCGTCACCGCCGACGTCGAGGTGCCCGAAGGACCGCGCACCTGGTGCATGACCCGCAAGCCCGGTG
CCTGAGAATTCTAACTAGAGCTCGCTGATCAGCCTCGACTGTGCCTTCTAGTTGCCAGCCATCTGTTGTT
TGCCCCTCCCCCGTGCCTTCCTTGACCCTGGAAGGTGCCACTCCCACTGTCCTTTCCTAATAAAATGAGG
AAATTGCATCGCATTGTCTGAGTAGGTGTCATTCTATTCTGGGGGGTGGGGTGGGGCAGGACAGCAAGGG
GGAGGATTGGGAAGAGAATAGCAGGCATGCTGGGGAGCGGCCGCAGGAACCCCTAGTGATGGAGTTGGCC
ACTCCCTCTCTGCGCGCTCGCTCGCTCACTGAGGCCGGGCGACCAAAGGTCGCCCGACGCCCGGGCTTTG
CCCGGGCGGCCTCAGTGAGCGAGCGAGCGCGCAGCTGCCTGCAGGGGCGCCTGATGCGGTATTTTCTCCT
TACGCATCTGTGCGGTATTTCACACCGCATA
[95 nt withheld, positions 5632-5726]
T
[46 nt withheld, positions 5728-5773]
C
[141 nt withheld, positions 5775-5915]
CCTTTGACGTTGGAGTCCACGTTCTTT
[37 nt withheld, positions 5943-5979]
ACTCTATCTCGGGCTATTCTTTTGATTTATAAGGGATTTTGCCGATTTCGGTCTATTGGTTAAAAAATGA
GCTGATTTAACAAAAATTTAACGCGAATTTTAACAAAATATTAACGTTTACAATTTTATGGTGCACTCTC
AGTACAATCTGCTCTGATGCCGCATAGTTAAGCCAGCCCCGACACCCGCCAACACCCGCTGACGCGCCCT
GACGGGCTTGTCTGCTCCCGGCATCCGCTTACAGACAAGCTGTGACCGTCTCCGGGAGCTGCATGTGTCA
GAGGTTTTCACCGTCATCACCGAAACGCGCGAGACGAAAGGGCCTCGTGATACGCCTATTTTTATAGGTT
AATGTCATGATAATAATGGTTTCTTAGACGTCAGGTGGCACTTTTCGGGGAAATGTGCGCGGAACCCCTA
TTTGTTTATTTTTCTAAATACATTCAAATATGTATCCGCTCATGAGACAATAACCCTGATAAATGCTTCA
ATAATATTGAAAAAGGAAGAGTATGAGTATTCAACATTTCCGTGTCGCCCTTATTCCCTTTTTTGCGGCA
TTTTGCCTTCCTGTTTTTGCTCACCCAGAAACGCTGGTGAAAGTAAAAGATGCTGAAGATCAGTTGGGTG
CACGAGTGGGTTACATCGAACTGGATCTCAACAGCGGTAAGATCCTTGAGAGTTTTCGCCCCGAAGAACG
TTTTCCAATGATGAGCACTTTTAAAGTTCTGCTATGTGGCGCGGTATTATCCCGTATTGACGCCGGGCAA
GAGCAACTCGGTCGCCGCATACACTATTCTCAGAATGACTTGGTTGAGTACTCACCAGTCACAGAAAAGC
ATCTTACGGATGGCATGACAGTAAGAGAATTATGCAGTGCTGCCATAACCATGAGTGATAACACTGCGGC
CAACTTACTTCTGACAACGATCGGAGGACCGAAGGAGCTAACCGCTTTTTTGCACAACATGGGGGATCAT
GTAACTCGCCTTGATCGTTGGGAACCGGAGCTGAATGAAGCCATACCAAACGACGAGCGTGACACCACGA
TGCCTGTAGCAATGGCAACAACGTTGCGCAAACTATTAACTGGCGAACTACTTACTCTAGCTTCCCGGCA
ACAATTAATAGACTGGATGGAGGCGGATAAAGTTGCAGGACCACTTCTGCGCTCGGCCCTTCCGGCTGGC
TGGTTTATTGCTGATAAATCTGGAGCCGGTGAGCGTGGAAGCCGCGGTATCATTGCAGCACTGGGGCCAG
ATGGTAAGCCCTCCCGTATCGTAGTTATCTACACGACGGGGAGTCAGGCAACTATGGATGAACGAAATAG
ACAGATCGCTGAGATAGGTGCCTCACTGATTAAGCATTGGTAACTGTCAGACCAAGTTTACTCATATATA
CTTTAGATTGATTTAAAACTTCATTTTTAATTTAAAAGGATCTAGGTGAAGATCCTTTTTGATAATCTCA
TGACCAAAATCCCTTAACGTGAGTTTTCGTTCCACTGAGCGTCAGACCCCGTAGAAAAGATCAAAGGATC
TTCTTGAGATCCTTTTTTTCTGCGCGTAATCTGCTGCTTGCAAACAAAAAAACCACCGCTACCAGCGGTG
GTTTGTTTGCCGGATCAAGAGCTACCAACTCTTTTTCCGAAGGTAACTGGCTTCAGCAGAGCGCAGATAC
CAAATACTGTTCTTCTAGTGTAGCCGTAGTTAGGCCACCACTTCAAGAACTCTGTAGCACCGCCTACATA
CCTCGCTCTGCTAATCCTGTTACCAGTGGCTGCTGCCAGTGGCGATAAGTCGTGTCTTACCGGGTTGGAC
TCAAGACGATAGTTACCGGATAAGGCGCAGCGGTCGGGCTGAACGGGGGGTTCGTGCACACAGCCCAGCT
TGGAGCGAACGACCTACACCGAACTGAGATACCTACAGCGTGAGCTATGAGAAAGCGCCACGCTTCCCGA
AGGGAGAAAGGCGGACAGGTATCCGGTAAGCGGCAGGGTCGGAACAGGAGAGCGCACGAGGGAGCTTCCA
GGGGGAAACGCCTGGTATCTTTATAGTCCTGTCGGGTTTCGCCACCTCTGACTTGAGCGTCGATTTTTGT
GATGCTCGTCAGGGGGGCGGAGCCTATGGAAAAACGCCAGCAACGCGGCCTTTTTACGGTTCCTGGCCTT
TTGCTGGCCTTTTGCTCACATGTGAGGGCCTATTTCCCATGATTCCTTCATATTTGCATATACGATACAA
GGCTGTTAGAGAGATAATTGGAATTAATTTGACTGTAAACACAAAGATATTAGTACAAAATACGTGACGT
AGAAAGTAATAATTTCTTGGGTAGTTTGCAGTTTTAAAATTATGTTTTAAAATGGACTATCATATGCTTA
CCGTAACTTGAAAGTATTTCGATTTCTTGGCTTTATATATCTTGTGGAAAGGACGAAACACCGCTGCGTG
ATGAGCTGCACGGGTTTTAGAGCTAGAAATAGCAAGTTAAAATAAGGCTAGTCCGTTATCAACTTGAAAA
AGTGGCACCGAGTCGGTGCTTTTTTGTTTTAGAGCTAGAAATAGCAAGTTAAAATAAGGCTAGTCCGTTT
TTAGCGCGTGCGCCAATTCTGCAGACAAATGGCTCTAGAGGTACCCGTTACATAACTTACGGTAAATGGC
CCGCCTGGCTGACCGCCCAACGACCCCCGCCCATTGACGTCAATAGTAACGCCAATAGGGACTTTCCATT
GACGTCAATGGGTGGAGTATTTACGGTAAACTGCCCACTTGGCAGTACATCAAGTGTATCATATGCCAAG
TACGCCCCCTATTGACGTCAATGACGGTAAATGGCCCGCCTGGCATTGTGCCCAGTACATGACCTTATGG
GACTTTCCTACTTGGCAGTACATCTACGTATTAGTCATCGCTATTACCATGGTCGAGGTGAGCCCCACGT
TCTGCTTCACTCTCCCCATCTCCCCCCCCTCCCCACCCCCAATTTTGTATTTATTTATTTTTTAATTATT
TTGTGCAGCGATGGGGGCGG
